Addgene plasmid #56442: EGFP-Rab5a-7
Purpose: Localization: Ras GTPase, Excitation: 488, Emission: 507
Depositing lab: Michael Davidson. Depositing organization: Florida State University, Tallahassee. Publication: The membrane-associated protein, supervillin, accelerates F-actin-dependent rapid integrin recycling and cell motility. Fang Z, Takizawa N, Wilson KA, Smith TC, Delprato A, Davidson MW, Lambright DG, Luna EJ. Traffic. 2010 Jun;11(6):782-99. doi: 10.1111/j.1600-0854.2010.01062.x. Epub 2010 Mar 17. PubMed 20331534.
Backbone
  Vector backbone: EGFP
  Backbone size w/o insert (bp): 4750
  Vector type: Mammalian Expression
  Selectable markers: Neomycin (select with G418)
Growth in bacteria
  Bacterial resistance: Kanamycin, 50 μg/mL
  Growth temperature: 37°C
  Growth strain: DH5alpha
  Copy number: High Copy
Gene/Insert
  Gene/Insert name: Rab5a (alt name: NM_004162.4)
  Promoter: CMV
  Tag / fusion protein: EGFP (N terminal on backbone)
  Cloning method: Unknown
  Sequencing primers: 5′ CMV-F; 3′ SV40pA-R
Terms and licenses: Academic/Nonprofit Terms; Industry Terms: Not Available to Industry
Depositor comments: . Excitation = 488; Emission = 507
How to cite: EGFP-Rab5a-7 was a gift from Michael Davidson (Addgene plasmid # 56442)
