[The description below was written by a language model from this plasmid's Addgene catalogue record.]
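Description:
EGFP-Rab5a-7 is a mammalian expression plasmid that produces the small Ras-family GTPase Rab5a fused to enhanced green fluorescent protein. It is built on an EGFP fusion-vector backbone of about 4.75 kb (without insert), in which EGFP is supplied by the backbone and sits at the N terminus of the inserted coding sequence, so the translated product is EGFP-Rab5a. The insert is annotated with a RefSeq mRNA accession as its alternative name, but the record does not explicitly state the species of origin. Placing the fluorescent protein at the N terminus leaves the Rab C terminus free, which matters for Rab proteins in general because their membrane attachment depends on C-terminal prenylation. The "7" in the name is not explained in the record, and the cloning method is listed as unknown.

Expression is driven by the CMV promoter, a strong constitutive promoter for transient or stable expression in mammalian cells. The listed sequencing primers read in from the CMV promoter and back from an SV40 polyadenylation signal, indicating that the fusion cassette lies between these two elements. In bacteria the plasmid is maintained at high copy number under kanamycin selection, and in mammalian cells a neomycin resistance marker allows stable transfectants to be selected with G418. No feature table was provided, so the origin of replication and other backbone elements are not documented here.

The stated purpose is localization: the construct serves as a live-cell fluorescent marker for Rab5a-positive compartments (Rab5 is widely used as an early endosome marker), imaged with roughly 488 nm excitation and 507 nm emission. The associated publication concerns integrin recycling and cell motility.
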