>Addgene plasmid #56442 | EGFP-Rab5a-7 | depositor partial sequence | sequence record 87334 | insert sequence
CAGATCCGCTAGCGCTACCGGTCGCCACCATGGTGAGCAAGGGCGAGGAGCTGTTCACCGGGGTGGTGCC
CATCCTGGTCGAGCTGGACGGCGACGTAAACGGCCACAAGTTCAGCGTGTCCGGCGAGGGCGAGGGCGAT
GCCACCTACGGCAAGCTGACCCTGAAGTTCATCTGCACCACCGGCAAGCTGCCCGTGCCCTGGCCCACCC
TCGTGACCACCCTGACCTACGGCGTGCAGTGCTTCAGCCGCTACCCCGACCACATGAAGCAGCACGACTT
CTTCAAGTCCGCCATGCCCGAAGGCTACGTCCAGGAGCGCACCATCTTCTTCAAGGACGACGGCAACTAC
AAGACCCGCGCCGAGGTGAAGTTCGAGGGCGACACCCTGGTGAACCGCATCGAGCTGAAGGGCATCGACT
TCAAGGAGGACGGCAACATCCTGGGGCACAAGCTGGAGTACAACTACAACAGCCACAACGTCTATATCAT
GGCCGACAAGCAGAAGAACGGCATCAAGGTGAACTTCAAGATCCGCCACAACATCGAGGACGGCAGCGTG
CAGCTCGCCGACCACTACCAGCAGAACACCCCCATCGGCGACGGCCCCGTGCTGCTGCCCGACAACCACT
ACCTGAGCACCCAGTCCGCCCTGAGCAAAGACCCCAACGAGAAGCGCGATCACATGGTCCTGCTGGAGTT
CGTGACCGCCGCCGGGATCACTCTCGGCATGGACGAGCTGTACAAGTCCGGACTCAGATCTCGAGCCATG
GCTAGTCGAGGCGCAACAAGACCCAACGGGCCAAATACTGGAAATAAAATATGCCAGTTCAAACTAGTAC
TTCTGGGAGAGTCTGCTGTTGGCAAATCAAGCCTAGTGCTTCGTTTTGTGAAGGGCCAATTTCATGAATT
TCAAGAGAGTACCATAGGGGCTGCTTTTCTAACCCAAACTGTGTGTCTTGATGATACAACAGTAAAGTTT
GAAATATGGGATACAGCTGGTCAAGAACGATACCATAGCTTAGCACCAATGTACTACAGAGGAGCACAAG
CAGCCATAGTTGTATATGATATCACAAATGAGGAGTCCTTTGCCAGAGCCAAAAACTGGGTTAAAGAACT
TCAGAGGCAAGCCAGTCCTAACATTGTAATAGCTTTATCAGGAAACAAGGCTGATCTTGCAAATAAAAGA
GCTGTCGATTTCCAGGAAGCACAGTCCTATGCAGATGACAACAGTTTATTATTCATGGAGACATCAGCTA
AAACATCGATGAATGTAAATGAAATATTCATGGCAATAGCTAAAAAGTTGCCAAAGAACGAACCACAGAA
TCCAGGAGCAAATTCTGCCAGAGGAAGAGGAGTAGACCTTACTGAACCCACGCAGCCAACCAGGAATCAG
TGTTGTAGTAACTAAGGATCCACCGGATCTAGATAACTGATCATAATCAGCCATACCACATT
