>Addgene plasmid #56442 | EGFP-Rab5a-7 | addgene partial sequence | sequence record 107921 | SV40pA-R 5'-GAAATTTGTGATGCTATTGC-3'
ATAACAGTTAACAACAACAATTGCATTCATTTTATGTTTCAGGTTCAGGGGGAGGTGTGGGAGGTTTTTT
AAAGCAAGTAAAACCTCTACAAATGTGGTATGGCTGATTATGATCAGTTATCTAGATCCGGTGGATCCCG
GGCCCGCGGTACCGTCGACTGCAGAATTCTTACAGCTCGTCCTTTCCGGACTTGTACAGCTCGTCCATGC
CGAGAGTGATCCCGGCGGCGGTCACGAACTCCAGCAGGACCATGTGATCGCGCTTCTCGTTGGGGTCTTT
GCTCAGCTTGGACTGGGTGCTCAGGTAGTGGTTGTCGGGCAGCAGCACGGGGCCGTCGCCGATGGGGGTG
TTCTGCTGGTAGTGGTCGGCGAGCTGCACGCTGCCGTCCTCGATGTTGCAGTTGAGGCCGAAGTTGGCCT
TGATGCCGTTCTTCTGCTTGTCGGCGGTGATATAGACGTTGCCGTGGATGGCGTTGTACTCCAGCTTGTG
CCCCAGGATGTTGCCGTCCTCCTTGAAGTCGATGCCCTTCAGCTCGATGCGGTTCACCAGGGTGTCGCCC
TCGAACTTCACCTCGGCGCGGGTCTTGTAGTTGCCGTCGTCCTTGAAGAAGATGGTGCGCTCCTGGACGT
AGCCTTCGGGCATGGCGGACTTGAAGAAGTCGTGCTGCTTCATGTGGTCGGGGTAGCGGGCGAAGCACTG
CACGCCCCAGCTCAGGGTGGTCACGAGGGTGGGCCAGGGCACGGGCAGCTTGCCGGTGGTGCAGATGAAC
TTCAGGGTCAGCTTGCCGTAGTGGCATCGCCCTCGCCCTCGCCGGACACGCTGAACTTGTGGCCGTTTAC
GTCGCCGTCCAGCTCGACCAGGATGGGCACCACCCCGGTGAACAGCTCC
