>Addgene plasmid #56442 | EGFP-Rab5a-7 | addgene partial sequence | sequence record 108297 | CMV-F 5'-CGCAAATGGGCGGTAGGCGTG-3'
AGCAGAGCTGGTTTAGTGAACCGTCAGATCCGCTAGCGCCACCATGCTGCTATCCGTGCCGTTGCTGCTC
GGCCTCCTCGGCCTGGCCGTCGCCGCACCGGTCGCCACCATGGTGAGCAAGGGCGAGGAGCTGTTCACCG
GGGTGGTGCCCATCCTGGTCGAGCTGGACGGCGACGTAAACGGCCACAAGTTCAGCGTGTCCGGCGAGGG
CGAGGGCGATGCCACCTACGGCAAGCTGACCCTGAAGTTCATCTGCACCACCGGCAAGCTGCCCGTGCCC
TGGCCCACCCTCGTGACCACCCTGAGCTGGGGCGTGCAGTGCTTCGCCCGCTACCCCGACCACATGAAGC
AGCACGACTTCTTCAAGTCCGCCATGCCCGAAGGCTACGTCCAGGAGCGCACCATCTTCTTCAAGGACGA
CGGCAACTACAAGACCCGCGCCGAGGTGAAGTTCGAGGGCGACACCCTGGTGAACCGCATCGAGCTGAAG
GGCATCGACTTCAAGGAGGACGGCAACATCCTGGGGCACAAGCTGGAGTACAACGCCATCCACGGCAACG
TCTATATCACCGCCGACAAGCAGAAGAACGGCATCAAGGCCAACTTCGGCCTCAACTGCAACATCGAGGA
CGGCAGCGTGCAGCTCGCCGACCACTACCAGCAGAACACCCCCATCGGCGACGGCCCCGTGCTGCTGCCC
GACAACCACTACCTGAGCACCCAGTCCAAGCTGAGCAAAGACCCCAACGAGAAGCGCGATCACATGGTCC
TGCTGGAGTTCGTGACCGCCGCCGGGATCACTCTCGGCATGGACGAGCTGTACAAGTCCGGAAAGGACGA
GCTGTAAGAATTCTGCAGTCGACGGTACCGCGGGCCCGGGATCCACCGGATCTAG
